Addgene plasmid #111131: pCR1326
Purpose: Expresses UBE2T.
Depositing lab: Jacob Corn. Depositing organization: University of California, Berkeley. Publication: CRISPR-Cas9 genome editing in human cells occurs via the Fanconi anemia pathway. Richardson CD, Kazane KR, Feng SJ, Zelin E, Bray NL, Schafer AJ, Floor SN, Corn JE. Nat Genet. 2018 Aug;50(8):1132-1139. doi: 10.1038/s41588-018-0174-0. Epub 2018 Jul 27. PubMed 30054595.
Backbone
  Vector backbone: pCR1265
  Vector type: Lentiviral
Growth in bacteria
  Bacterial resistance: Ampicillin, 100 μg/mL
  Growth temperature: 37°C
  Growth strain: NEB Stable
  Copy number: High Copy
Gene/Insert
  Gene/Insert name: UBE2T
  Species: H. sapiens (human)
  Entrez Gene: UBE2T (a.k.a. FANCT, HSPC150, PIG50)
  Tag / fusion protein: HA (N terminal on insert)
  Cloning method: Gibson Cloning
Terms and licenses: Academic/Nonprofit Terms; Industry Terms: Not Available to Industry
Depositor comments: Consensus CDS were PCR amplified from gBlocks or from cDNA clones and Gibson cloned into pLentiX1
How to cite: pCR1326 was a gift from Jacob Corn (Addgene plasmid # 111131 ; http://n2t.net/addgene:111131 ; RRID:Addgene_111131)
