[The description below was written by a language model from this plasmid's Addgene catalogue record and pLannotate feature annotations shown in this document.]
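Description:
pCR1326 is a lentiviral expression plasmid for human UBE2T (also known as FANCT), built on the pCR1265 backbone by Gibson assembly of the consensus coding sequence; the depositor comment refers to the recipient vector as pLentiX1. It is propagated in E. coli as a high-copy plasmid through a ColE1/pUC-type origin with ampicillin selection from the bla gene, and it also carries an f1 origin and remnants of a lac/lacZα cloning region. The viral framework has a third-generation layout: an RSV promoter drives a truncated HIV-1 5' LTR, followed by the Ψ packaging signal, a gag fragment, the RRE for Rev-dependent export, and the cPPT/CTS. A second truncated LTR, an SV40 polyadenylation signal and an SV40 origin lie downstream.

Between attB1 and attB2 Gateway scars, the EF-1α promoter drives a bicistronic transcript. The first cistron is UBE2T with an N-terminal HA epitope; the annotation detects only a fragment matching a 3xHA feature, consistent with the HA tag listed in the catalogue. An EMCV IRES then allows translation of mouse Thy1.1 (CD90.1), a surface marker that lets transduced cells be identified or sorted by antibody staining. A WPRE follows to enhance transcript expression, and a separate PGK promoter–NeoR cassette permits G418 selection of transduced mammalian cells.

UBE2T is the E2 ubiquitin-conjugating enzyme that works with FANCL to monoubiquitinate FANCD2 in the Fanconi anemia DNA repair pathway. The associated study examined the role of that pathway in Cas9 genome editing in human cells, so the construct fits stable, tagged expression of UBE2T in that context, although the record states only that it expresses UBE2T.
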