Features (pLannotate 1.2.2; 35 found; start..end, strand, type, name):
     16..120     +  promoter       AmpR promoter: bla
    121..981     +  CDS            AmpR: β-lactamase; bla; confers resistance to ampicillin, carbenicillin, and related antibiotics
   1152..1740    +  rep_origin     ori: high-copy-number ColE1/pMB1/pBR322/pUC origin of replication
   1923..2015    +  CDS            lacI (fragment): lac repressor; lacI; The lac repressor binds to the lac operator to inhibit transcription in E. coli. This inhibition can be relieved by adding lactose or isopropyl-β-D-thiogalactopyranoside (IPTG).
   2028..2049    +  protein_bind   CAP binding site: CAP binding activates transcription in the presence of cAMP. E. coli catabolite activator protein
   2064..2094    +  promoter       lac promoter: promoter for the E. coli lac operon
   2098..2120    +  protein_bind   lac operator (fragment): The lac repressor binds to the lac operator to inhibit transcription in E. coli. This inhibition can be relieved by adding lactose or isopropyl-β-D-thiogalactopyranoside (IPTG). lac repressor encoded by lacI
   2163..2181    +  promoter       T3 promoter: promoter for bacteriophage T3 RNA polymerase
   2209..2435    +  promoter       RSV promoter: Rous sarcoma virus enhancer/promoter
   2436..2616    +  LTR            5' LTR (truncated): truncated 5' long terminal repeat (LTR) from HIV-1
   2663..2788    +  misc_feature   HIV-1 Ψ: packaging signal of human immunodeficiency virus type 1
   2772..3135    +  CDS            HIV-1 gag (fragment): gag protein from human immunodeficiency virus 1; gag
   3281..3514    +  misc_feature   RRE: The Rev response element (RRE) of HIV-1 allows for Rev-dependent mRNA export from the nucleus to the cytoplasm.
   3891..3991    +  CDS            Rev (fragment): human immunodeficiency virus 1 (HIV-1) Rev protein; rev; enhances nuclear export of unspliced and incompletely spliced viral mRNAs
   4010..4126    +  misc_feature   cPPT/CTS: central polypurine tract and central termination sequence of HIV-1
   4160..4184    +  protein_bind   attB1: mutant version of attB; recombination site for the Gateway® BP reaction BP Clonase™
   4199..4217    +  enhancer       CMV enhancer (fragment): human cytomegalovirus immediate early enhancer
   4242..4308    +  CDS            small t antigen (fragment): SV40 (simian virus 40) small t antigen
   4315..5493    +  promoter       EF-1α promoter: strong constitutive promoter for human elongation factor EF-1α
   5510..5528    +  promoter       T7 promoter: promoter for bacteriophage T7 RNA polymerase
   5576..5602    +  CDS            3xHA (fragment): three tandem HA epitope tags
   5627..6217    +  CDS            UBE2T: UBE2T_HUMAN - Experimental evidence at protein level: Swiss-Prot protein existence level 1. Accepts ubiquitin from the E1 complex and catalyzes its covalent attachment to other proteins. Catalyzes monoubiquitination. Involved in mitomycin-C (MMC)-induced DNA repair. Acts as a specific E2 ubiquitin-conjugating enzyme for the Fanconi anemia complex by associating with E3 ubiquitin-protein ligase FANCL and catalyzing monoubiquitination of FANCD2, a key step in the DNA damage pathway (PubMed:16916645, PubMed:17938197, PubMed:19111657, PubMed:19589784, PubMed:28437106). Also mediates monoubiquitina
   6227..6796    +  misc_feature   IRES: internal ribosome entry site (IRES) of the encephalomyocarditis virus (EMCV)
   6808..7296    +  CDS            Thy1.1: mouse GPI-anchored cell surface glycoprotein of the immunoglobulin superfamily This allele of Thy1 is also known as CD90.1.
   7302..7326    -  protein_bind   attB2: mutant version of attB; recombination site for the Gateway® BP reaction BP Clonase™
   7357..7945    +  misc_feature   WPRE: woodchuck hepatitis virus posttranscriptional regulatory element
   7996..8495    +  promoter       PGK promoter: mouse phosphoglycerate kinase 1 promoter
   8509..9312    +  CDS            NeoR/KanR: aminoglycoside phosphotransferase from Tn5; aph(3')-II (or nptII); confers resistance to neomycin, kanamycin, and G418 (Geneticin®)
   9386..9523    +  CDS            nef (fragment): NEF_HV1LA - Experimental evidence at protein level: Swiss-Prot protein existence level 1. Extracellular Nef protein targets CD4(+) T-lymphocytes for apoptosis by interacting with CXCR4 surface receptors. From Human immunodeficiency virus type 1 group M subtype B (isolate Lai) (HIV-1).
   9509..9689    +  LTR            5' LTR (truncated): truncated 5' long terminal repeat (LTR) from HIV-1
   9761..9882    +  polyA_signal   SV40 poly(A) signal: SV40 polyadenylation signal
   9922..10057   +  rep_origin     SV40 ori: SV40 origin of replication
  10078..10096   -  promoter       T7 promoter: promoter for bacteriophage T7 RNA polymerase
  10104..10259   +  CDS            lacZα (fragment): LacZα fragment of β-galactosidase; lacZ fragment
  10264..10692   +  rep_origin     f1 ori (sequence partly withheld): f1 bacteriophage origin of replication; arrow indicates direction of (+) strand synthesis
>Addgene plasmid #111131 | pCR1326 | addgene full sequence | sequence record 211960 | Addgene NGS Result
TTTCGGGGAAATGTGCGCGGAACCCCTATTTGTTTATTTTTCTAAATACATTCAAATATGTATCCGCTCA
TGAGACAATAACCCTGATAAATGCTTCAATAATATTGAAAAAGGAAGAGTATGAGTATTCAACATTTCCG
TGTCGCCCTTATTCCCTTTTTTGCGGCATTTTGCCTTCCTGTTTTTGCTCACCCAGAAACGCTGGTGAAA
GTAAAAGATGCTGAAGATCAGTTGGGTGCACGAGTGGGTTACATCGAACTGGATCTCAACAGCGGTAAGA
TCCTTGAGAGTTTTCGCCCCGAAGAACGTTTTCCAATGATGAGCACTTTTAAAGTTCTGCTATGTGGCGC
GGTATTATCCCGTATTGACGCCGGGCAAGAGCAACTCGGTCGCCGCATACACTATTCTCAGAATGACTTG
GTTGAGTACTCACCAGTCACAGAAAAGCATCTTACGGATGGCATGACAGTAAGAGAATTATGCAGTGCTG
CCATAACCATGAGTGATAACACTGCGGCCAACTTACTTCTGACAACGATCGGAGGACCGAAGGAGCTAAC
CGCTTTTTTGCACAACATGGGGGATCATGTAACTCGCCTTGATCGTTGGGAACCGGAGCTGAATGAAGCC
ATACCAAACGACGAGCGTGACACCACGATGCCTGTAGCAATGGCAACAACGTTGCGCAAACTATTAACTG
GCGAACTACTTACTCTAGCTTCCCGGCAACAATTAATAGACTGGATGGAGGCGGATAAAGTTGCAGGACC
ACTTCTGCGCTCGGCCCTTCCGGCTGGCTGGTTTATTGCTGATAAATCTGGAGCCGGTGAGCGTGGGTCT
CGCGGTATCATTGCAGCACTGGGGCCAGATGGTAAGCCCTCCCGTATCGTAGTTATCTACACGACGGGGA
GTCAGGCAACTATGGATGAACGAAATAGACAGATCGCTGAGATAGGTGCCTCACTGATTAAGCATTGGTA
ACTGTCAGACCAAGTTTACTCATATATACTTTAGATTGATTTAAAACTTCATTTTTAATTTAAAAGGATC
TAGGTGAAGATCCTTTTTGATAATCTCATGACCAAAATCCCTTAACGTGAGTTTTCGTTCCACTGAGCGT
CAGACCCCGTAGAAAAGATCAAAGGATCTTCTTGAGATCCTTTTTTTCTGCGCGTAATCTGCTGCTTGCA
AACAAAAAAACCACCGCTACCAGCGGTGGTTTGTTTGCCGGATCAAGAGCTACCAACTCTTTTTCCGAAG
GTAACTGGCTTCAGCAGAGCGCAGATACCAAATACTGTTCTTCTAGTGTAGCCGTAGTTAGGCCACCACT
TCAAGAACTCTGTAGCACCGCCTACATACCTCGCTCTGCTAATCCTGTTACCAGTGGCTGCTGCCAGTGG
CGATAAGTCGTGTCTTACCGGGTTGGACTCAAGACGATAGTTACCGGATAAGGCGCAGCGGTCGGGCTGA
ACGGGGGGTTCGTGCACACAGCCCAGCTTGGAGCGAACGACCTACACCGAACTGAGATACCTACAGCGTG
AGCTATGAGAAAGCGCCACGCTTCCCGAAGGGAGAAAGGCGGACAGGTATCCGGTAAGCGGCAGGGTCGG
AACAGGAGAGCGCACGAGGGAGCTTCCAGGGGGAAACGCCTGGTATCTTTATAGTCCTGTCGGGTTTCGC
CACCTCTGACTTGAGCGTCGATTTTTGTGATGCTCGTCAGGGGGGCGGAGCCTATGGAAAAACGCCAGCA
ACGCGGCCTTTTTACGGTTCCTGGCCTTTTGCTGGCCTTTTGCTCACATGTTCTTTCCTGCGTTATCCCC
TGATTCTGTGGATAACCGTATTACCGCCTTTGAGTGAGCTGATACCGCTCGCCGCAGCCGAACGACCGAG
CGCAGCGAGTCAGTGAGCGAGGAAGCGGAAGAGCGCCCAATACGCAAACCGCCTCTCCCCGCGCGTTGGC
CGATTCATTAATGCAGCTGGCACGACAGGTTTCCCGACTGGAAAGCGGGCAGTGAGCGCAACGCAATTAA
TGTGAGTTAGCTCACTCATTAGGCACCCCAGGCTTTACACTTTATGCTTCCGGCTCGTATGTTGTGTGGA
ATTGTGAGCGGATAACAATTTCACACAGGAAACAGCTATGACCATGATTACGCCAAGCGCGCAATTAACC
CTCACTAAAGGGAACAAAAGCTGGAGCTGCAAGCTTAATGTAGTCTTATGCAATACTCTTGTAGTCTTGC
AACATGGTAACGATGAGTTAGCAACATGCCTTACAAGGAGAGAAAAAGCACCGTGCATGCCGATTGGTGG
AAGTAAGGTGGTACGATCGTGCCTTATTAGGAAGGCAACAGACGGGTCTGACATGGATTGGACGAACCAC
TGAATTGCCGCATTGCAGAGATATTGTATTTAAGTGCCTAGCTCGATACATAAACGGGTCTCTCTGGTTA
GACCAGATCTGAGCCTGGGAGCTCTCTGGCTAACTAGGGAACCCACTGCTTAAGCCTCAATAAAGCTTGC
CTTGAGTGCTTCAAGTAGTGTGTGCCCGTCTGTTGTGTGACTCTGGTAACTAGAGATCCCTCAGACCCTT
TTAGTCAGTGTGGAAAATCTCTAGCAGTGGCGCCCGAACAGGGACTTGAAAGCGAAAGGGAAACCAGAGG
AGCTCTCTCGACGCAGGACTCGGCTTGCTGAAGCGCGCACGGCAAGAGGCGAGGGGCGGCGACTGGTGAG
TACGCCAAAAATTTTGACTAGCGGAGGCTAGAAGGAGAGAGATGGGTGCGAGAGCGTCAGTATTAAGCGG
GGGAGAATTAGATCGCGATGGGAAAAAATTCGGTTAAGGCCAGGGGGAAAGAAAAAATATAAATTAAAAC
ATATAGTATGGGCAAGCAGGGAGCTAGAACGATTCGCAGTTAATCCTGGCCTGTTAGAAACATCAGAAGG
CTGTAGACAAATACTGGGACAGCTACAACCATCCCTTCAGACAGGATCAGAAGAACTTAGATCATTATAT
AATACAGTAGCAACCCTCTATTGTGTGCATCAAAGGATAGAGATAAAAGACACCAAGGAAGCTTTAGACA
AGATAGAGGAAGAGCAAAACAAAAGTAAGACCACCGCACAGCAAGCGGCCGCTGATCTTCAGACCTGGAG
GAGGAGATATGAGGGACAATTGGAGAAGTGAATTATATAAATATAAAGTAGTAAAAATTGAACCATTAGG
AGTAGCACCCACCAAGGCAAAGAGAAGAGTGGTGCAGAGAGAAAAAAGAGCAGTGGGAATAGGAGCTTTG
TTCCTTGGGTTCTTGGGAGCAGCAGGAAGCACTATGGGCGCAGCGTCAATGACGCTGACGGTACAGGCCA
GACAATTATTGTCTGGTATAGTGCAGCAGCAGAACAATTTGCTGAGGGCTATTGAGGCGCAACAGCATCT
GTTGCAACTCACAGTCTGGGGCATCAAGCAGCTCCAGGCAAGAATCCTGGCTGTGGAAAGATACCTAAAG
GATCAACAGCTCCTGGGGATTTGGGGTTGCTCTGGAAAACTCATTTGCACCACTGCTGTGCCTTGGAATG
CTAGTTGGAGTAATAAATCTCTGGAACAGATTTGGAATCACACGACCTGGATGGAGTGGGACAGAGAAAT
TAACAATTACACAAGCTTAATACACTCCTTAATTGAAGAATCGCAAAACCAGCAAGAAAAGAATGAACAA
GAATTATTGGAATTAGATAAATGGGCAAGTTTGTGGAATTGGTTTAACATAACAAATTGGCTGTGGTATA
TAAAATTATTCATAATGATAGTAGGAGGCTTGGTAGGTTTAAGAATAGTTTTTGCTGTACTTTCTATAGT
GAATAGAGTTAGGCAGGGATATTCACCATTATCGTTTCAGACCCACCTCCCAACCCCGAGGGGACCCGAC
AGGCCCGAAGGAATAGAAGAAGAAGGTGGAGAGAGAGACAGAGACAGATCCATTCGATTAGTGAACGGAT
CTCGACGGTATCGGTTAACTTTTAAAAGAAAAGGGGGGATTGGGGGGTACAGTGCAGGGGAAAGAATAGT
AGACATAATAGCAACAGACATACAAACTAAAGAATTACAAAAACAAATTACAAAATTCAAAATTTTATCG
TCCAGTGTGGTGGAATTCTGCAGATATCAACAAGTTTGTACAAAAAAGCAGGCTCCACCATGGGAACCGA
CATTGATTATTGACTAGGCTTTTGCAAAAAGCTTTGCAAAGATGGATAAAGTTTTAAACAGAGAGGAATC
TTTGCAGCTAATGGACCTTCTAGGTCTTGAAAGGAGTGGGAATTGGCTCCGGTGCCCGTCAGTGGGCAGA
GCGCACATCGCCCACAGTCCCCGAGAAGTTGGGGGGAGGGGTCGGCAATTGAACCGGTGCCTAGAGAAGG
TGGCGCGGGGTAAACTGGGAAAGTGATGTCGTGTACTGGCTCCGCCTTTTTCCCGAGGGTGGGGGAGAAC
CGTATATAAGTGCAGTAGTCGCCGTGAACGTTCTTTTTCGCAACGGGTTTGCCGCCAGAACACAGGTAAG
TGCCGTGTGTGGTTCCCGCGGGCCTGGCCTCTTTACGGGTTATGGCCCTTGCGTGCCTTGAATTACTTCC
ACCTGGCTGCAGTACGTGATTCTTGATCCCGAGCTTCGGGTTGGAAGTGGGTGGGAGAGTTCGAGGCCTT
GCGCTTAAGGAGCCCCTTCGCCTCGTGCTTGAGTTGAGGCCTGGCCTGGGCGCTGGGGCCGCCGCGTGCG
AATCTGGTGGCACCTTCGCGCCTGTCTCGCTGCTTTCGATAAGTCTCTAGCCATTTAAAATTTTTGATGA
CCTGCTGCGACGCTTTTTTTCTGGCAAGATAGTCTTGTAAATGCGGGCCAAGATCTGCACACTGGTATTT
CGGTTTTTGGGGCCGCGGGCGGCGACGGGGCCCGTGCGTCCCAGCGCACATGTTCGGCGAGGCGGGGCCT
GCGAGCGCGGCCACCGAGAATCGGACGGGGGTAGTCTCAAGCTGGCCGGCCTGCTCTGGTGCCTGGCCTC
GCGCCGCCGTGTATCGCCCCGCCCTGGGCGGCAAGGCTGGCCCGGTCGGCACCAGTTGCGTGAGCGGAAA
GATGGCCGCTTCCCGGCCCTGCTGCAGGGAGCTCAAAATGGAGGACGCGGCGCTCGGGAGAGCGGGCGGG
TGAGTCACCCACACAAAGGAAAAGGGCCTTTCCGTCCTCAGCCGTCGCTTCATGTGACTCCACGGAGTAC
CGGGCGCCGTCCAGGCACCTCGATTAGTTCTCGAGCTTTTGGAGTACGTCGTCTTTAGGTTGGGGGGAGG
GGTTTTATGCGATGGAGTTTCCCCACACTGAGTGGGTGGAGACTGAAGTTAGGCCAGCTTGGCACTTGAT
GTAATTCTCCTTGGAATTTGCCCTTTTTGAGTTTGGATCTTGGTTCATTCTCAAGCCTCAGACAGTGGTT
CAAAGTTTTTTTCTTCCATTTCAGGTGTCGTGAGGAATTAGCTTGGTACTAATACGACTCACTATAGGGA
GACCCAAGCTGGCTAGGTAAGCTTGGTACCGAGCTCGGATCCATGTACCCATACGATGTTCCAGATTACG
CTGGTGGATCTGGAGGTTCTGGTGGAATGCAGAGAGCTTCACGTCTGAAGAGAGAGCTGCACATGTTAGC
CACAGAGCCACCCCCAGGCATCACATGTTGGCAAGATAAAGACCAAATGGATGACCTGCGAGCTCAAATA
TTAGGTGGAGCCAACACACCTTATGAGAAAGGTGTTTTTAAGCTAGAAGTTATCATTCCTGAGAGGTACC
CATTTGAACCTCCTCAGATCCGATTTCTCACTCCAATTTATCATCCAAACATTGATTCTGCTGGAAGGAT
TTGTCTGGATGTTCTCAAATTGCCACCAAAAGGTGCTTGGAGACCATCCCTCAACATCGCAACTGTGTTG
ACCTCTATTCAGCTGCTCATGTCAGAACCCAACCCTGATGACCCGCTCATGGCTGACATATCCTCAGAAT
TTAAATATAATAAGCCAGCCTTCCTCAAGAATGCCAGACAGTGGACAGAGAAGCATGCAAGACAGAAACA
AAAGGCTGATGAGGAAGAGATGCTTGATAATCTACCAGAGGCTGGTGACTCCAGAGTACACAACTCAACA
CAGAAAAGGAAGGCCAGTCAGCTAGTAGGCATAGAAAAGAAATTTCATCCTGATGTTTAGGTCGACCCCC
TCTCCCTCCCCCCCCCCTAACGTTACTGGCCGAAGCCGCTTGGAATAAGGCCGGTGTGCGTTTGTCTATA
TGTTATTTTCCACCATATTGCCGTCTTTTGGCAATGTGAGGGCCCGGAAACCTGGCCCTGTCTTCTTGAC
GAGCATTCCTAGGGGTCTTTCCCCTCTCGCCAAAGGAATGCAAGGTCTGTTGAATGTCGTGAAGGAAGCA
GTTCCTCTGGAAGCTTCTTGAAGACAAACAACGTCTGTAGCGACCCTTTGCAGGCAGCGGAACCCCCCAC
CTGGCGACAGGTGCCTCTGCGGCCAAAAGCCACGTGTATAAGATACACCTGCAAAGGCGGCACAACCCCA
GTGCCACGTTGTGAGTTGGATAGTTGTGGAAAGAGTCAAATGGCTCTCCTCAAGCGTATTCAACAAGGGG
CTGAAGGATGCCCAGAAGGTACCCCATTGTATGGGATCTGATCTGGGGCCTCGGTGCACATGCTTTACAT
GTGTTTAGTCGAGGTTAAAAAAACGTCTAGGCCCCCCGAACCACGGGGACGTGGTTTTCCTTTGAAAAAC
ACGATGCCACCATGGGTATGAACCCAGCCATCAGCGTCGCTCTCCTGCTCTCAGTCTTGCAGGTGTCCCG
AGGGCAGAAGGTGACCAGCCTGACAGCCTGCCTGGTGAACCAAAACCTTCGCCTGGACTGCCGCCATGAG
AATAACACCAAGGATAACTCCATCCAGCATGAGTTCAGCCTGACCCGAGAGAAGAGGAAGCACGTGCTCT
CAGGCACCCTTGGGATACCCGAGCACACGTACCGCTCCCGCGTCACCCTCTCCAACCAGCCCTATATCAA
GGTCCTTACCCTAGCCAACTTCACCACCAAGGATGAGGGCGACTACTTTTGTGAGCTTCGCGTCTCGGGC
GCGAATCCCATGAGCTCCAATAAAAGTATCAGTGTGTATAGAGACAAGCTGGTCAAGTGTGGCGGCATAA
GCCTGCTGGTTCAGAACACATCCTGGATGCTGCTGCTGCTGCTTTCCCTCTCCCTCCTCCAAGCCCTGGA
CTTCATTTCTCTGTGATCTAGACCCAGCTTTCTTGTACAAAGTGGTTGATATCCAGCACAGTGGCGGCCG
CTCGACAATCAACCTCTGGATTACAAAATTTGTGAAAGATTGACTGGTATTCTTAACTATGTTGCTCCTT
TTACGCTATGTGGATACGCTGCTTTAATGCCTTTGTATCATGCTATTGCTTCCCGTATGGCTTTCATTTT
CTCCTCCTTGTATAAATCCTGGTTGCTGTCTCTTTATGAGGAGTTGTGGCCCGTTGTCAGGCAACGTGGC
GTGGTGTGCACTGTGTTTGCTGACGCAACCCCCACTGGTTGGGGCATTGCCACCACCTGTCAGCTCCTTT
CCGGGACTTTCGCTTTCCCCCTCCCTATTGCCACGGCGGAACTCATCGCCGCCTGCCTTGCCCGCTGCTG
GACAGGGGCTCGGCTGTTGGGCACTGACAATTCCGTGGTGTTGTCGGGGAAGCTGACGTCCTTTCCATGG
CTGCTCGCCTGTGTTGCCACCTGGATTCTGCGCGGGACGTCCTTCTGCTACGTCCCTTCGGCCCTCAATC
CAGCGGACCTTCCTTCCCGCGGCCTGCTGCCGGCTCTGCGGCCTCTTCCGCGTCTTCGCCTTCGCCCTCA
GACGAGTCGGATCTCCCTTTGGGCCGCCTCCCCGCCTGGACCTGCAGGATTCTGCAGATATCCGGACTAG
TGATCTAATTCTACCGGGTAGGGGAGGCGCTTTTCCCAAGGCAGTCTGGAGCATGCGCTTTAGCAGCCCC
GCTGGGCACTTGGCGCTACACAAGTGGCCTCTGGCCTCGCACACATTCCACATCCACCGGTAGGCGCCAA
CCGGCTCCGTTCTTTGGTGGCCCCTTCGCGCCACCTTCTACTCCTCCCCTAGTCAGGAAGTTCCCCCCCG
CCCCGCAGCTCGCGTCGTGCAGGACGTGACAAATGGAAGTAGCACGTCTCACTAGTCTCGTGCAGATGGA
CAGCACCGCTGAGCAATGGAAGCGGGTAGGCCTTTGGGGCAGCGGCCAATAGCAGCTTTGCTCCTTCGCT
TTCTGGGCTCAGAGGCTGGGAAGGGGTGGGTCCGGGGGCGGGCTCAGGGGCGGGCTCAGGGGCGGGGCGG
GCGCCCGAAGGTCCTCCGGAGGCCCGGCATTCTGCACGCTTCAAAAGCGCACGTCTGCCGCGCTGTTCTC
CTCTTCCTCATCTCCGGGCCTTTCGACCTGCAGCCAATATGGGATCGGCCATTGAACAAGATGGATTGCA
CGCAGGTTCTCCGGCCGCTTGGGTGGAGAGGCTATTCGGCTATGACTGGGCACAACAGACAATCGGCTGC
TCTGATGCCGCCGTGTTCCGGCTGTCAGCGCAGGGGCGCCCGGTTCTTTTTGTCAAGACCGACCTGTCCG
GTGCCCTGAATGAACTGCAGGACGAGGCAGCGCGGCTATCGTGGCTGGCCACGACGGGCGTTCCTTGCGC
AGCTGTGCTCGACGTTGTCACTGAAGCGGGAAGGGACTGGCTGCTATTGGGCGAAGTGCCGGGGCAGGAT
CTCCTGTCATCTCACCTTGCTCCTGCCGAGAAAGTATCCATCATGGCTGATGCAATGCGGCGGCTGCATA
CGCTTGATCCGGCTACCTGCCCATTCGACCACCAAGCGAAACATCGCATCGAGCGAGCACGTACTCGGAT
GGAAGCCGGTCTTGTCGATCAGGATGATCTGGACGAAGAGCATCAGGGGCTCGCGCCAGCCGAACTGTTC
GCCAGGCTCAAGGCGCGCATGCCCGACGGCGAGGATCTCGTCGTGACCCATGGCGATGCCTGCTTGCCGA
ATATCATGGTGGAAAATGGCCGCTTTTCTGGATTCATCGACTGTGGCCGGCTGGGTGTGGCGGACCGCTA
TCAGGACATAGCGTTGGCTACCCGTGATATTGCTGAAGAGCTTGGCGGCGAATGGGCTGACCGCTTCCTC
GTGCTTTACGGTATCGCCGCTCCCGATTCGCAGCGCATCGCCTTCTATCGCCTTCTTGACGAGTTCTTCT
GAACGCGTCGCCCGCCCCACGACCCGCAGCGCCCGACCGAAAGGAGCGCACGACCCCATGCATCTCGAGG
GCCCGGTACCTTTAAGACCAATGACTTACAAGGCAGCTGTAGATCTTAGCCACTTTTTAAAAGAAAAGGG
GGGACTGGAAGGGCTAGCTCACTCCCAACGAAGACAAGATCTGCTTTTTGCTTGTACTGGGTCTCTCTGG
TTAGACCAGATCTGAGCCTGGGAGCTCTCTGGCTAACTAGGGAACCCACTGCTTAAGCCTCAATAAAGCT
TGCCTTGAGTGCTTCAAGTAGTGTGTGCCCGTCTGTTGTGTGACTCTGGTAACTAGAGATCCCTCAGACC
CTTTTAGTCAGTGTGGAAAATCTCTAGCAGTAGTAGTTCATGTCATCTTATTATTCAGTATTTATAACTT
GCAAAGAAATGAATATCAGAGAGTGAGAGGAACTTGTTTATTGCAGCTTATAATGGTTACAAATAAAGCA
ATAGCATCACAAATTTCACAAATAAAGCATTTTTTTCACTGCATTCTAGTTGTGGTTTGTCCAAACTCAT
CAATGTATCTTATCATGTCTGGCTCTAGCTATCCCGCCCCTAACTCCGCCCATCCCGCCCCTAACTCCGC
CCAGTTCCGCCCATTCTCCGCCCCATGGCTGACTAATTTTTTTTATTTATGCAGAGGCCGAGGCCGCCTC
GGCCTCTGAGCTATTCCAGAAGTAGTGAGGAGGCTTTTTTGGAGGCCTAGGGACGTACCCAATTCGCCCT
ATAGTGAGTCGTATTACGCGCGCTCACTGGCCGTCGTTTTACAACGTCGTGACTGGGAAAACCCTGGCGT
TACCCAACTTAATCGCCTTGCAGCACATCCCCCTTTCGCCAGCTGGCGTAATAGCGAAGAGGCCCGCACC
GATCGCCCTTCCCAACAGTTGCGCAGCCTGAATGGCGAATGGG
[124 nt withheld, positions 10264-10387]
C
[91 nt withheld, positions 10389-10479]
A
[49 nt withheld, positions 10481-10529]
CCTTTGACGTTGGAGTCCACGTTCTTT
[37 nt withheld, positions 10557-10593]
ACCCTATCTCGGTCTATTCTTTTGATTTATAAGGGATTTTGCCGATTTCGGCCTATTGGTTAAAAAATGA
GCTGATTTAACAAAAATTTAACGCGAATTTTAACAAAATATTAACGCTTACAATTTAGGTGGCACT
